Addgene plasmid #30215: pAd-TNT-rtTA-IRES-BirA
Depositing lab: William Pu. Depositing organization: Boston Children's Hospital. Publication: Co-occupancy by multiple cardiac transcription factors identifies transcriptional enhancers active in heart. He A, Kong SW, Ma Q, Pu WT. Proc Natl Acad Sci U S A. 2011 Apr 5. 108(14):5632-7. 10.1073/pnas.1016959108 PubMed 21415370.
Backbone
  Vector backbone: pAdEasy
  Vector type: Adenoviral
Growth in bacteria
  Bacterial resistance: Ampicillin, 100 μg/mL
  Growth temperature: 37°C
  Growth strain: DH5alpha
  Copy number: Low Copy
Gene/Insert
  Gene/Insert name: pAd-TNT-rtTA-IRES-BirA
  Insert size (bp): 33000
  Cloning method: Restriction Enzyme
  Sequencing primers: 5′ n/a
Terms and licenses: Academic/Nonprofit Terms; Industry Terms: Not Available to Industry
Depositor comments: Expresses rtTA and BirA from the cardiac troponin T promoter. BirA biotinylates the Bio tag. Please note that Addgene has been unable to sequence this plasmid. Users may wish to sequence a PCR product generated from the bacteria using primers listed with the sequencing results from the depositing scientist [see View Sequences link above].
How to cite: pAd-TNT-rtTA-IRES-BirA was a gift from William Pu (Addgene plasmid # 30215)
