[The description below was written by a language model from this plasmid's Addgene catalogue record.]
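Description:
pAd-TNT-rtTA-IRES-BirA is a recombinant adenoviral plasmid built on the pAdEasy backbone, a system in which an expression cassette is carried within a large adenoviral genome that can then be packaged into adenovirus particles for gene delivery to mammalian cells. The plasmid is maintained in E. coli at low copy number under ampicillin selection. The catalogue lists the "insert" under the construct's own name with a size of about 33 kb, which evidently reflects the adenoviral genome plus cassette rather than the transgene alone. No feature table is available, so the origin of replication, polyadenylation signal and exact junctions are not stated.

According to the depositor, the payload is a bicistronic cassette driven by the cardiac troponin T (TNT) promoter, which restricts expression to cardiomyocytes. The first cistron encodes rtTA, the reverse tetracycline transactivator, which activates tetracycline-responsive promoters in the presence of doxycycline. An IRES then allows cap-independent translation of the second cistron, BirA, the E. coli biotin ligase, from the same transcript. BirA biotinylates proteins bearing the short "Bio" acceptor tag, so cells transduced with this virus can both induce a Tet-regulated transgene and biotinylate its tagged product in vivo. This arrangement suits streptavidin-based capture of tagged proteins, and the associated work concerns genome-wide occupancy of cardiac transcription factors at heart enhancers.

The repository notes that it was unable to sequence this plasmid itself, so verification relies on depositor-supplied sequencing information. Distribution is limited to academic and nonprofit users.
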