>Addgene plasmid #30215 | pAd-TNT-rtTA-IRES-BirA | depositor partial sequence | sequence record 41167 | Sequence confirming TNT and rtTA using primer sequence 5'-CTAAAGTAAAATGCCCCACAGC-3'
CCTTGTTGGCATAAAAAGGCTAATTGATTTTCGAGAGTTTCATACTGTTTTTCTGTAGGCCGTGTATCTG
AATGTACTTTTGCTCCATTGCGATGACTTAGTAAAGCACATCTAAAACTTTTAGCGTTATTGCGTAAAAA
ATCTTGCCAGCTTTCCCCTTTTAAAGGGCAAAAGTGAGTATGGTGCCTATCTAACATCTCAATGGCTAAG
GCGTCGAGCAAAGCCCGCTTATTTTTTACATGCCAATACAGTGTAGGCTGCTCTACACCAAGCTTCTGGG
CGAGTTTACGGGTTGTTAAACCTTCGATTCCGACCTCATTAAGCAGCTCTAATGCGCTGTTAATCACTTT
ACTTTTATCTAATCTAGACATGGTGGATCTGAGTCCGGTAGCGCTAGCCTCGAGCTCTGAACAGGGACCT
GCACTCAGGACTTGAGGTGTCTGCTCAGCCTCAGCAGGGACTGGCTGAGGGCAGGGCATGGGGAGAGCTT
TAAGCAAGCATGTGGGCTGGGGCCTTGTGAGCCAAGCCCCACGGTGGGAGGAATGTGCAGCAGGAGATGG
GGGGGGGGGACAACACAATGGGGGGGGTGTTGGCT
