>Addgene plasmid #30215 | pAd-TNT-rtTA-IRES-BirA | depositor partial sequence | sequence record 41169 | Sequence confirming BirA using primer sequence 5'-ACAGATATTGGGTCAGCTGGAT-3'
GATTGACTCCACGAATCAGTACCTTCTTGATCGTATCGGAGAGCTTAAATCGGGCGATGCTTGCATTGCA
GAATACCAGCAGGCTGGCCGTGGTCGCCGGGGTCGGAAATGGTTTTCGCCTTTTGGCGCAAACTTATATT
TGTCGATGTTCTGGCGTCTGGAACAAGGCCCGGCGGCGGCGATTGGTTTAAGTCTGGTTATCGGTATCGT
GATGGCGGAAGTATTACGCAAGCTGGGTGCAGATAAAGTTCGTGTTAAATGGCCTAATGACCTCTATCTG
CAGGATCGCAAGCTGGCAGGCATTCTGGTGGAGCTGACTGGCAAAACTGGCGATGCGGCGCAAATAGTCA
TTGGAGCCGGGATCAACATGGCAATGCGCCGTGTTGAAGAGAGTGTCGTTAATCAGGGGTGGATCACGCT
GCAGGAAGCGGGGATCAATCTCGATCGTAATACGTTGGCGGCCATGCTAATACGTGAATTACGTGCTGCG
TTGGAACTCTTCGAACAAGAAG
